Addgene plasmid #145749: pGBW-m4046891
Purpose: Bacterial Expression plasmid for SARS-CoV-2 ORF7a protein
Depositing lab: Ginkgo Bioworks & Benjie Chen. Depositing organization: Ginkgo Bioworks.
Backbone
  Vector backbone: ori-013 - marker | cmR
  Backbone size w/o insert (bp): 1462
  Vector type: Bacterial Expression
Growth in bacteria
  Bacterial resistance: Chloramphenicol, 25 μg/mL
  Growth temperature: 30°C
  Growth strain: DH5alpha
  Copy number: High Copy
Gene/Insert
  Gene/Insert name: SARS-CoV-2 ORF7a protein
  Species: Escherichia coli str. K-12 substr. MG1655; Severe acute respiratory syndrome coronavirus 2
  Insert size (bp): 359
  Mutation: wt
  Entrez Gene: ORF7a (a.k.a. GU280_gp07)
  Promoter: Promoter | pT7 ; Operator | lacO ; RBS | T7_rbs ; Start Codon | ATG
  Tag / fusion protein: Cleavable TEV;6xHIS (C terminal on backbone)
  Cloning method: Unknown
Resource information
  A portion of this plasmid was derived from a plasmid made by: GinkgoBioworks
Depositor comments: NCBI Reference Sequence: YP_009724395.1
How to cite: pGBW-m4046891 was a gift from Ginkgo Bioworks & Benjie Chen (Addgene plasmid # 145749 ; http://n2t.net/addgene:145749 ; RRID:Addgene_145749)
