[The description below was written by a language model from this plasmid's Addgene catalogue record and pLannotate feature annotations shown in this document.]
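Description:
pGBW-m4046891 is a compact bacterial expression plasmid (about 2.1 kb in the sequenced record) built to produce the SARS-CoV-2 ORF7a accessory protein in E. coli. The minimal backbone consists of little more than a high-copy ColE1/pUC-type origin of replication and a chloramphenicol acetyltransferase (cat) gene driven by its own promoter, so the plasmid is maintained under chloramphenicol selection. A lambda t0 terminator follows the resistance cassette.

The expression unit follows the classic T7/lac design. A bacteriophage T7 promoter is immediately followed by a lac operator, then the efficient ribosome binding site from T7 gene 10 and an ATG start codon leading into the wild-type ORF7a coding sequence, which the depositor ties to the NCBI reference protein for this gene. Transcription therefore depends on a host that supplies T7 RNA polymerase. Lac repressor bound at the operator keeps expression low until it is relieved by IPTG or lactose. No lacI gene is annotated on the plasmid, so the repressor would presumably have to come from the host strain.

The catalogue entry lists a C-terminal, TEV-cleavable 6xHis tag supplied by the backbone, which would allow metal-affinity purification followed by tag removal. The automated annotation does not mark these elements separately, nor does it identify a terminator directly downstream of the ORF.

ORF7a is annotated as an antagonist of the host restriction factor tetherin (BST2). The construct is suited to recombinant production of the protein for biochemical, structural or antibody-related work, although the record itself states only bacterial expression as its purpose.
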