Features (pLannotate 1.2.2; 8 found; start..end, strand, type, name):
     24..42      +  promoter       T7 promoter: promoter for bacteriophage T7 RNA polymerase
     43..67      +  protein_bind   lac operator: The lac repressor binds to the lac operator to inhibit transcription in E. coli. This inhibition can be relieved by adding lactose or isopropyl-β-D-thiogalactopyranoside (IPTG). lac repressor encoded by lacI
     82..104     +  RBS            RBS: efficient ribosome binding site from bacteriophage T7 gene 10 (Olins and Rangwala, 1989)
    112..474     +  CDS            NS7A_SARS2: Experimental evidence at protein level: Swiss-Prot protein existence level 1. Plays a role as antagonist of host tetherin (BST2), disrupting its antiviral effect. Acts by binding to BST2 thereby interfering with its glycosylation. May suppress small interfering RNA (siRNA). May bind to host ITGAL, thereby playing a role in attachment or modulation of leukocytes. From Severe acute respiratory syndrome coronavirus 2 (2019-nCoV) (SARS-CoV-2).
    634..1222    +  rep_origin     ori: high-copy-number ColE1/pMB1/pBR322/pUC origin of replication
   1230..1327    +  promoter       cat promoter: promoter of the E. coli cat gene encoding chloramphenicol acetyltransferase
   1328..1984    +  CDS            cat: CAT_ECOLX - Experimental evidence at protein level: Swiss-Prot protein existence level 1. This enzyme is an effector of chloramphenicol resistance in bacteria. From Escherichia coli. This protein is used as a marker in many commonly used cloning vectors, such as pACYC184.
   2058..2092    +  terminator     lambda t0 terminator: minimal transcription terminator from phage lambda (Scholtissek and Grosse, 1987)
>Addgene plasmid #145749 | pGBW-m4046891 | addgene full sequence | sequence record 292516 | Addgene NGS Result
CATCGATCTCGATCCCGCGAAATTAATACGACTCACTATAGGGGAATTGTGAGCGGATAACAATTCCCCT
CTAGAAATAATTTTGTTTAACTTTAAGAAGGAGACTCTTCTATGAAAATTATTCTTTTCTTGGCACTGAT
AACACTCGCTACTTGTGAGCTTTATCACTACCAAGAGTGTGTTAGAGGTACAACAGTACTTTTAAAAGAA
CCTTGCTCTTCTGGAACATACGAGGGCAATTCACCATTTCATCCTCTAGCTGATAACAAATTTGCACTGA
CTTGCTTTAGCACTCAATTTGCTTTTGCTTGTCCTGACGGCGTAAAACACGTCTATCAGTTACGTGCCAG
ATCAGTTTCACCTAAACTGTTCATCAGACAAGAGGAAGTTCAAGAACTTTACTCTCCAATTTTTCTTATT
GTTGCGGCAATAGTGTTTATAACACTTTGCTTCACACTCAAAAGAAAGACAGAAGAGAACCTGTACTTTC
AAAGCCACCATCATCACCATCATTAACCGGCTTATCGGTCAGTTTCACCTGATTTACGTAAAAACCCGCT
TCGGCGGGTTTTTGCTTTTGGAGGGGCAGAAAGATGAATGACTGTCCACGACGCTATACCCAAAAGAAAA
AGCTTGAGATCCTTTTTTTCTGCGCGTAATCTGCTGCTTGCAAACAAAAAAACCACCGCTACCAGCGGTG
GTTTGTTTGCCGGATCAAGAGCTACCAACTCTTTTTCCGAAGGTAACTGGCTTCAGCAGAGCGCAGATAC
CAAATACTGTTCTTCTAGTGTAGCCGTAGTTAGGCCACCACTTCAAGAACTCTGTAGCACCGCCTACATA
CCTCGCTCTGCTAATCCTGTTACCAGTGGCTGCTGCCAGTGGCGATAAGTCGTGTCTTACCGGGTTGGAC
TCAAGACGATAGTTACCGGATAAGGCGCAGCGGTCGGGCTGAACGGGGGGTTCGTGCACACAGCCCAGCT
TGGAGCGAACGACCTACACCGAACTGAGATACCTACAGCGTGAGCTATGAGAAAGCGCCACGCTTCCCGA
AGGGAGAAAGGCGGACAGGTATCCGGTAAGCGGCAGGGTCGGAACAGGAGAGCGCACGAGGGAGCTTCCA
GGGGGAAACGCCTGGTATCTTTATAGTCCTGTCGGGTTTCGCCACCTCTGACTTGAGCGTCGATTTTTGT
GATGCTCGTCAGGGGGGCGGAGCCTATGGAAATTGATCGGGCACGTAAGAGGTTCCAACTTTCACCATAA
TGAAATAAGATCACTACCGGGCGTATTTTTTGAGTTATCGAGATTTTCAGGAGCTAAGGAAGCTAAAATG
GAGAAAAAAATCACTGGATATACCACCGTTGATATATCCCAATGGCATCGTAAAGAACATTTTGAGGCAT
TTCAGTCAGTTGCTCAATGTACCTATAACCAGACCGTTCAGCTGGATATTACGGCCTTTTTAAAGACCGT
AAAGAAAAATAAGCACAAGTTTTATCCGGCCTTTATTCACATTCTTGCCCGCCTGATGAATGCTCATCCG
GAATTTCGTATGGCAATGAAAGACGGTGAGCTGGTGATATGGGATAGTGTTCACCCTTGTTACACCGTTT
TCCATGAGCAAACTGAAACGTTTTCATCGCTCTGGAGTGAATACCACGACGATTTCCGGCAGTTTCTACA
CATATATTCGCAAGATGTGGCGTGTTACGGTGAAAACCTGGCCTATTTCCCTAAAGGGTTTATTGAGAAT
ATGTTTTTCGTTTCAGCCAATCCCTGGGTGAGTTTCACCAGTTTTGATTTAAACGTGGCCAATATGGACA
ACTTCTTCGCCCCCGTTTTCACCATGGGCAAATATTATACGCAAGGCGACAAGGTGCTGATGCCGCTGGC
GATTCAGGTTCATCATGCCGTTTGTGATGGCTTCCATGTCGGCAGAATGCTTAATGAATTACAACAGTAC
TGCGATGAGTGGCAGGGCGGGGCGTAATTTGATATCGAGCTCGCTTGGACTCCTGTTGATAGATCCAGTA
ATGACCTCAGAACTCCATCTGGATTTGTTCAGAACGCTCGGTTGCCGCCGGGCGTTTTTTATTGGT
